Addgene plasmid #142685: TFORF0765
Purpose: Lentiviral vector for overexpressing transcription factor ORFs with unique 24-bp barcodes. Barcodes facilitate identification of transcription factors in pooled screens.
Depositing lab: Feng Zhang. Depositing organization: Broad Institute. Publication: A transcription factor atlas of directed differentiation. Joung J, Ma S, Tay T, Geiger-Schuller KR, Kirchgatterer PC, Verdine VK, Guo B, Arias-Garcia MA, Allen WE, Singh A, Kuksenko O, Abudayyeh OO, Gootenberg JS, Fu Z, Macrae RK, Buenrostro JD, Regev A, Zhang F. Cell. 2023 Jan 5;186(1):209-229.e26. doi: 10.1016/j.cell.2022.11.026. PubMed 36608654.
Backbone
  Vector backbone: pLX_TRC317
  Backbone manufacturer: Broad Institute Genetic Perturbation Platform
  Backbone size w/o insert (bp): 8264
  Vector type: Mammalian Expression, Lentiviral
  Selectable markers: Puromycin
Growth in bacteria
  Bacterial resistance: Ampicillin, 100 μg/mL
  Growth temperature: 37°C
  Growth strain: NEB Stable
  Copy number: High Copy
Gene/Insert
  Gene/Insert name: ZNF555
  Species: H. sapiens (human)
  Insert size (bp): 1988
  Entrez Gene: ZNF555 (a.k.a. FLJ41894, MGC26707)
  Promoter: EF1a
  Cloning method: Unknown
  Sequencing primers: 5′ GGGTGGAGACTGAAGTTAGGCCAG; 3′ CACATAGCGTAAAAGGAGCAACATAG
Terms and licenses: Academic/Nonprofit Terms; Industry Terms: Not Available to Industry
Depositor comments: NM_152791,ENST00000334241 . The transcription factor ORF portion of this plasmid was synthesized by Genewiz. Please test multiple small colonies in case of plasmid recombination. To make this collection available in a timely manner, a portion of this collection was not fully sequenced by Addgene. If an Addgene verified full plasmid sequence is not available, please contact us prior to placing an order to request the full sequence.
How to cite: TFORF0765 was a gift from Feng Zhang (Addgene plasmid # 142685 ; http://n2t.net/addgene:142685 ; RRID:Addgene_142685)
