[The description below was written by a language model from this plasmid's Addgene catalogue record and pLannotate feature annotations shown in this document.]
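Description:
TFORF0765 is a lentiviral mammalian expression plasmid built on the pLX_TRC317 backbone and carrying the human zinc-finger gene ZNF555 as an overexpression ORF. It belongs to a barcoded transcription factor ORF collection in which each clone carries a unique 24-bp barcode, so the factor delivered to a cell can be identified by sequencing in pooled screens. In bacteria it replicates from a high-copy ColE1/pUC-type origin and is selected with ampicillin through the bla gene. An f1 origin and leftover lac, T7 and T3 cloning-vector elements are also present. The depositor warns that recombination can occur, as is common for LTR-containing plasmids.

The viral cassette follows a third-generation, self-inactivating design. An RSV promoter fused to a truncated HIV-1 5' LTR drives genomic RNA production in packaging cells. It is followed by the Ψ packaging signal with a gag fragment, the RRE for Rev-dependent nuclear export, a cPPT/CTS, and a ΔU3 3' LTR that inactivates LTR promoter activity after integration. Within the provirus, an SV40 early promoter drives puromycin N-acetyltransferase for selection of transduced cells, and the EF-1α promoter separately drives the ZNF555 ORF. A WPRE downstream enhances transcript expression. The annotation tool marks only the two ends of the ORF as ZNF555 fragments, but their span matches the stated insert size of about 2 kb, so this likely reflects imperfect matching across the synthesized sequence rather than a truncated insert. The barcode itself is not annotated; it presumably lies in the short interval between the ORF and the WPRE, where a small U6-like fragment is called. The construct is intended for virus production and stable transcription factor overexpression, for example in directed differentiation screens.
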