Features (pLannotate 1.2.2; 32 found; start..end, strand, type, name):
      5..231     +  promoter       RSV promoter: Rous sarcoma virus enhancer/promoter
    232..412     +  LTR            5' LTR (truncated): truncated 5' long terminal repeat (LTR) from HIV-1
    459..584     +  misc_feature   HIV-1 Ψ: packaging signal of human immunodeficiency virus type 1
    568..931     +  CDS            HIV-1 gag (fragment): gag protein from human immunodeficiency virus 1; gag
   1077..1310    +  misc_feature   RRE: The Rev response element (RRE) of HIV-1 allows for Rev-dependent mRNA export from the nucleus to the cytoplasm.
   1687..1713    +  CDS            Rev (fragment): human immunodeficiency virus 1 (HIV-1) Rev protein; rev; enhances nuclear export of unspliced and incompletely spliced viral mRNAs
   1720..1743    +  promoter       SV40 promoter (fragment): SV40 early promoter
   1744..1815    +  promoter       SV40 promoter (fragment): SV40 enhancer and early promoter
   1839..1974    +  rep_origin     SV40 ori: SV40 origin of replication
   2020..2616    +  CDS            PuroR (fragment): puromycin N-acetyltransferase; pac from Streptomyces; confers resistance to puromycin
   2665..2782    +  misc_feature   cPPT/CTS: central polypurine tract and central termination sequence of HIV-1
   2847..2913    +  CDS            small t antigen (fragment): SV40 (simian virus 40) small t antigen
   2920..4098    +  promoter       EF-1α promoter: strong constitutive promoter for human elongation factor EF-1α
   4115..4690    +  CDS            ZNF555 (fragment): ZN555_HUMAN - Experimental evidence at protein level: Swiss-Prot protein existence level 1. May be involved in transcriptional regulation. From Homo sapiens (Human).
   5897..5998    +  CDS            ZNF555 (fragment): ZN555_HUMAN - Experimental evidence at protein level: Swiss-Prot protein existence level 1. May be involved in transcriptional regulation. From Homo sapiens (Human).
   6014..6067    +  promoter       U6 promoter (fragment): RNA polymerase III promoter for human U6 snRNA
   6109..6697    +  misc_feature   WPRE: woodchuck hepatitis virus posttranscriptional regulatory element
   6748..6767    +  misc_feature   cPPT/CTS (fragment): central polypurine tract and central termination sequence of HIV-1
   6769..7002    +  LTR            3' LTR (ΔU3): self-inactivating 3' long terminal repeat (LTR) from HIV-1
   7080..7201    +  polyA_signal   SV40 poly(A) signal: SV40 polyadenylation signal
   7241..7376    +  rep_origin     SV40 ori: SV40 origin of replication
   7397..7415    -  promoter       T7 promoter: promoter for bacteriophage T7 RNA polymerase
   7423..7578    +  CDS            lacZα (fragment): LacZα fragment of β-galactosidase; lacZ fragment
   7583..8011    +  rep_origin     f1 ori (sequence partly withheld): f1 bacteriophage origin of replication; arrow indicates direction of (+) strand synthesis
   8064..8168    +  promoter       AmpR promoter: bla
   8169..9029    +  CDS            AmpR: β-lactamase; bla; confers resistance to ampicillin, carbenicillin, and related antibiotics
   9200..9788    +  rep_origin     ori: high-copy-number ColE1/pMB1/pBR322/pUC origin of replication
   9971..10063   +  CDS            lacI (fragment): lac repressor; lacI; The lac repressor binds to the lac operator to inhibit transcription in E. coli. This inhibition can be relieved by adding lactose or isopropyl-β-D-thiogalactopyranoside (IPTG).
  10076..10097   +  protein_bind   CAP binding site: CAP binding activates transcription in the presence of cAMP. E. coli catabolite activator protein
  10112..10142   +  promoter       lac promoter: promoter for the E. coli lac operon
  10150..10166   +  protein_bind   lac operator: The lac repressor binds to the lac operator to inhibit transcription in E. coli. This inhibition can be relieved by adding lactose or isopropyl-β-D-thiogalactopyranoside (IPTG). lac repressor encoded by lacI
  10211..10229   +  promoter       T3 promoter: promoter for bacteriophage T3 RNA polymerase
>Addgene plasmid #142685 | TFORF0765 | addgene full sequence | sequence record 397786 | Addgene NGS Result
TTAATGTAGTCTTATGCAATACTCTTGTAGTCTTGCAACATGGTAACGATGAGTTAGCAACATGCCTTAC
AAGGAGAGAAAAAGCACCGTGCATGCCGATTGGTGGAAGTAAGGTGGTACGATCGTGCCTTATTAGGAAG
GCAACAGACGGGTCTGACATGGATTGGACGAACCACTGAATTGCCGCATTGCAGAGATATTGTATTTAAG
TGCCTAGCTCGATACATAAACGGGTCTCTCTGGTTAGACCAGATCTGAGCCTGGGAGCTCTCTGGCTAAC
TAGGGAACCCACTGCTTAAGCCTCAATAAAGCTTGCCTTGAGTGCTTCAAGTAGTGTGTGCCCGTCTGTT
GTGTGACTCTGGTAACTAGAGATCCCTCAGACCCTTTTAGTCAGTGTGGAAAATCTCTAGCAGTGGCGCC
CGAACAGGGACTTGAAAGCGAAAGGGAAACCAGAGGAGCTCTCTCGACGCAGGACTCGGCTTGCTGAAGC
GCGCACGGCAAGAGGCGAGGGGCGGCGACTGGTGAGTACGCCAAAAATTTTGACTAGCGGAGGCTAGAAG
GAGAGAGATGGGTGCGAGAGCGTCAGTATTAAGCGGGGGAGAATTAGATCGCGATGGGAAAAAATTCGGT
TAAGGCCAGGGGGAAAGAAAAAATATAAATTAAAACATATAGTATGGGCAAGCAGGGAGCTAGAACGATT
CGCAGTTAATCCTGGCCTGTTAGAAACATCAGAAGGCTGTAGACAAATACTGGGACAGCTACAACCATCC
CTTCAGACAGGATCAGAAGAACTTAGATCATTATATAATACAGTAGCAACCCTCTATTGTGTGCATCAAA
GGATAGAGATAAAAGACACCAAGGAAGCTTTAGACAAGATAGAGGAAGAGCAAAACAAAAGTAAGACCAC
CGCACAGCAAGCGGCCGCTGATCTTCAGACCTGGAGGAGGAGATATGAGGGACAATTGGAGAAGTGAATT
ATATAAATATAAAGTAGTAAAAATTGAACCATTAGGAGTAGCACCCACCAAGGCAAAGAGAAGAGTGGTG
CAGAGAGAAAAAAGAGCAGTGGGAATAGGAGCTTTGTTCCTTGGGTTCTTGGGAGCAGCAGGAAGCACTA
TGGGCGCAGCGTCAATGACGCTGACGGTACAGGCCAGACAATTATTGTCTGGTATAGTGCAGCAGCAGAA
CAATTTGCTGAGGGCTATTGAGGCGCAACAGCATCTGTTGCAACTCACAGTCTGGGGCATCAAGCAGCTC
CAGGCAAGAATCCTGGCTGTGGAAAGATACCTAAAGGATCAACAGCTCCTGGGGATTTGGGGTTGCTCTG
GAAAACTCATTTGCACCACTGCTGTGCCTTGGAATGCTAGTTGGAGTAATAAATCTCTGGAACAGATTTG
GAATCACACGACCTGGATGGAGTGGGACAGAGAAATTAACAATTACACAAGCTTAATACACTCCTTAATT
GAAGAATCGCAAAACCAGCAAGAAAAGAATGAACAAGAATTATTGGAATTAGATAAATGGGCAAGTTTGT
GGAATTGGTTTAACATAACAAATTGGCTGTGGTATATAAAATTATTCATAATGATAGTAGGAGGCTTGGT
AGGTTTAAGAATAGTTTTTGCTGTACTTTCTATAGTGAATAGAGTTAGGCAGGGATATTCACCATTATCG
TTTCAGACCCACCTCCCAACCCCGAGGGGACCCATGCATTGCATCTCAATTAGTCAGCAACCAGGTGTGG
AAAGTCCCCAGGCTCCCCAGCAGGCAGAAGTATGCAAAGCATGCGTCTCAATTAGTCAGCAACCATAGTC
CCGCCCCTAACTCCGCCCATCCCGCCCCTAACTCCGCCCAGTTCCGCCCATTCTCCGCCCCATGGCTGAC
TAATTTTTTTTATTTATGCAGAGGCCGAGGCCGCCTCGGCCTCTGAGCTATTCCAGAAGTAGTGAGGAGG
CTTTTTTGGAGGCCTAGGCTTTTGCAAAAAGCTTTCTAGAGGTACCACCGGAGCTTACCATGACCGAGTA
CAAGCCCACGGTGCGCCTCGCCACCCGCGACGACGTCCCCAGGGCCGTACGCACCCTCGCCGCCGCGTTC
GCCGACTACCCCGCCACGCGCCACACCGTCGATCCGGACCGCCACATCGAGCGGGTCACCGAGCTGCAAG
AACTCTTCCTCACGCGCGTCGGGCTCGACATCGGCAAGGTGTGGGTCGCGGACGACGGCGCCGCCGTGGC
GGTCTGGACCACGCCGGAGAGCGTCGAAGCGGGGGCGGTGTTCGCCGAGATCGGCCCGCGCATGGCCGAG
TTGAGCGGTTCCCGGCTGGCCGCGCAGCAACAGATGGAAGGCCTCCTGGCGCCGCACCGGCCCAAGGAGC
CCGCGTGGTTCCTGGCCACCGTCGGCGTCTCGCCCGACCACCAGGGCAAGGGTCTGGGCAGCGCCGTCGT
GCTCCCCGGAGTGGAGGCGGCCGAGCGCGCCGGGGTGCCCGCCTTCCTGGAGACCTCCGCGCCCCGCAAC
CTCCCCTTCTACGAGCGGCTCGGCTTCACCGTCACCGCCGACGTCGAGGTGCCCGAAGGACCGCGCACCT
GGTGCATGACCCGCAAGCCCGGTGCCAGTTAACGAATTCTAGATCTTGAGACAAATGGCAGTATTCATCC
ACAATTTTAAAAGAAAAGGGGGGATTGGGGGGTACAGTGCAGGGGAAAGAATAGTAGACATAATAGCAAC
AGACATACAAACTAAAGAATTACAAAAACAAATTACAAAAATTCAAAATTTTCGGGTTTATTACAGGGAC
AGCAGAGATCCACTTTGGCGCCGGCTCGAGGCCTGCAGGTGCAAAGATGGATAAAGTTTTAAACAGAGAG
GAATCTTTGCAGCTAATGGACCTTCTAGGTCTTGAAAGGAGTGGGAATTGGCTCCGGTGCCCGTCAGTGG
GCAGAGCGCACATCGCCCACAGTCCCCGAGAAGTTGGGGGGAGGGGTCGGCAATTGAACCGGTGCCTAGA
GAAGGTGGCGCGGGGTAAACTGGGAAAGTGATGTCGTGTACTGGCTCCGCCTTTTTCCCGAGGGTGGGGG
AGAACCGTATATAAGTGCAGTAGTCGCCGTGAACGTTCTTTTTCGCAACGGGTTTGCCGCCAGAACACAG
GTAAGTGCCGTGTGTGGTTCCCGCGGGCCTGGCCTCTTTACGGGTTATGGCCCTTGCGTGCCTTGAATTA
CTTCCACCTGGCTGCAGTACGTGATTCTTGATCCCGAGCTTCGGGTTGGAAGTGGGTGGGAGAGTTCGAG
GCCTTGCGCTTAAGGAGCCCCTTCGCCTCGTGCTTGAGTTGAGGCCTGGCCTGGGCGCTGGGGCCGCCGC
GTGCGAATCTGGTGGCACCTTCGCGCCTGTCTCGCTGCTTTCGATAAGTCTCTAGCCATTTAAAATTTTT
GATGACCTGCTGCGACGCTTTTTTTCTGGCAAGATAGTCTTGTAAATGCGGGCCAAGATCTGCACACTGG
TATTTCGGTTTTTGGGGCCGCGGGCGGCGACGGGGCCCGTGCGTCCCAGCGCACATGTTCGGCGAGGCGG
GGCCTGCGAGCGCGGCCACCGAGAATCGGACGGGGGTAGTCTCAAGCTGGCCGGCCTGCTCTGGTGCCTG
GCCTCGCGCCGCCGTGTATCGCCCCGCCCTGGGCGGCAAGGCTGGCCCGGTCGGCACCAGTTGCGTGAGC
GGAAAGATGGCCGCTTCCCGGCCCTGCTGCAGGGAGCTCAAAATGGAGGACGCGGCGCTCGGGAGAGCGG
GCGGGTGAGTCACCCACACAAAGGAAAAGGGCCTTTCCGTCCTCAGCCGTCGCTTCATGTGACTCCACGG
AGTACCGGGCGCCGTCCAGGCACCTCGATTAGTTCTCGAGCTTTTGGAGTACGTCGTCTTTAGGTTGGGG
GGAGGGGTTTTATGCGATGGAGTTTCCCCACACTGAGTGGGTGGAGACTGAAGTTAGGCCAGCTTGGCAC
TTGATGTAATTCTCCTTGGAATTTGCCCTTTTTGAGTTTGGATCTTGGTTCATTCTCAAGCCTCAGACAG
TGGTTCAAAGTTTTTTTCTTCCATTTCAGGTGTCGTGAGGCTAGCACCGCCACCATGGACTCAGTGGTCT
TTGAGGATGTGGCTGTGGACTTCACCCTGGAGGAGTGGGCTTTGCTGGATTCTGCTCAGAGGGACCTCTA
CAGAGATGTGATGCTGGAGACCTTTCAGAACCTGGCCTCAGTAGATGATGAAACTCAATTTAAGGCCAGT
GGGTCAGTTTCTCAGCAGGATATTTATGGAGAGAAAATACCCAAGGAATCTAAAATAGCCACGTTCACCA
GAAATGTTTCCTGGGCCTCTGTTTTAGGAAAAATTTGGGACAGTCTTAGCATCGAAGATCAAACCACAAA
CCAGGGGAGAAATCTCAGTAGAAATCATGGGTTGGAGAGACTCTGTGAAAGTAATGATCAATGTGGAGAA
GCCCTCAGCCAGATTCCACATCTTAATCTGTACAAGAAAATTCCACCTGGAGTAAAACAGTATGAATACA
ACACGTACGGAAAAGTCTTCATGCATCGCCGCACATCCCTCAAGAGTCCCATCACAGTTCACACTGGACA
CAAACCATATCAGTGCCAGGAATGTGGGCAGGCCTACAGTTGTCGTTCACACCTAAGAATGCATGTGAGA
ACCCACAATGGAGAGAGACCCTATGTGTGTAAATTATGTGGGAAAACCTTTCCTCGTACTTCCTCCCTCA
ATCGGCATGTAAGGATTCACACTGCTGAGAAAACCTACGAATGTAAGCAATGTGGGAAAGCCTTTATTGA
CTTCTCAAGTCTTACTAGTCATCTCAGAAGTCACACCGGAGAGAAGCCATATAAGTGTAAGGAATGTGGG
AAAGCTTTCAGTTATTCCTCAACGTTTCGAAGACACACAATAACACACACTGGCGAGAAGCCATATAAAT
GTAAGGAATGTGCGGAAGCCTTTAGTTATTCCTCAACTTTTCGAAGACATATGATTTCACACACTGGAGA
GAAGCCACATAAATGTAAAGAATGTGGGGAGGCCTTCAGTTATTCTTCGGCTTTTCGAAGACACATGATA
ACACACACTGGAGAGAAACCCTACGAATGCAAACAATGTGGGAAAACCTTCATTTATCTCCAGTCCTTTC
GAAGACATGAAAGGATTCACACTGGAGAGAAACCCTACGAATGCAAACAGTGTGGGAAGACCTTCATTTA
TCCCCAGTCCTTTCGAAGACATGAAAGGACTCATGGTGGAGAGAAACCCTATGAATGCAACCAGTGCGGG
AAAGCATTCAGTCACCCCTCCTCCTTTCGAGGACACATGAGGGTGCACACTGGAGAGAAACCCTATGAGT
GCAAGCAATGTGGGAAAACTTTCAATTGGCCCATATCTTTACGAAAACATATGAGAACACATACTAGAGA
GAAACCCTATGAATGTAAGCAGTGTGGGAAAGCCTTCAGCTTGTCTGCTTGCTTTCGAGAACATGTGAGA
ATGCACCCTGAAGACAAATCCTATGAATGCAAGCTATGTGGGAAAGCTTTCTATTGCCACATATCCTTAC
AAAAACATATGAGAAGACATACCGCAGAGAAACTCTATAAATGCAAGCAGTGTGGGAAAGCTTTCAGTTG
GCCTGAACTTTTGCAACAACATGTGAGAACGCACACTGTAGAGAAGCCCTATGAATGTAAGGAATGTGGG
AAGGTCTTCAAATGGCCATCATCTTTACCAATACATATGAGACTGCACACTGGAGAGAAACCTTATCAAT
GTAAGCATTGTGGGAAAGCATTCAATTGTTCCTCATCCTTAAGGCGACATGTGAGAATACACACTACAGA
AAAACAGTATAAGTGTAATGTAGGACATCCTCCTGCAAATGAATTCATGTGCAGTGCTTCAGAAAAGTCA
CACCAGGAGAGAGATCTGATCAAAGTTGTAAATATGGTGTTGCCTTTATAGTAATGAACTAGTCCGTAAC
TTGAAAGTATTTCGATTTCTTGGCTTTATATATCTTGTGGAAAGGACGATTAGCTGTGTTGTTCCGTTTG
CCGACGCGTTAAGTCGACAATCAACCTCTGGATTACAAAATTTGTGAAAGATTGACTGGTATTCTTAACT
ATGTTGCTCCTTTTACGCTATGTGGATACGCTGCTTTAATGCCTTTGTATCATGCTATTGCTTCCCGTAT
GGCTTTCATTTTCTCCTCCTTGTATAAATCCTGGTTGCTGTCTCTTTATGAGGAGTTGTGGCCCGTTGTC
AGGCAACGTGGCGTGGTGTGCACTGTGTTTGCTGACGCAACCCCCACTGGTTGGGGCATTGCCACCACCT
GTCAGCTCCTTTCCGGGACTTTCGCTTTCCCCCTCCCTATTGCCACGGCGGAACTCATCGCCGCCTGCCT
TGCCCGCTGCTGGACAGGGGCTCGGCTGTTGGGCACTGACAATTCCGTGGTGTTGTCGGGGAAATCATCG
TCCTTTCCTTGGCTGCTCGCCTGTGTTGCCACCTGGATTCTGCGCGGGACGTCCTTCTGCTACGTCCCTT
CGGCCCTCAATCCAGCGGACCTTCCTTCCCGCGGCCTGCTGCCGGCTCTGCGGCCTCTTCCGCGTCTTCG
CCTTCGCCCTCAGACGAGTCGGATCTCCCTTTGGGCCGCCTCCCCGCGTCGACTTTAAGACCAATGACTT
ACAAGGCAGCTGTAGATCTTAGCCACTTTTTAAAAGAAAAGGGGGGACTGGAAGGGCTAATTCACTCCCA
ACGAAGACAAGATCTGCTTTTTGCTTGTACTGGGTCTCTCTGGTTAGACCAGATCTGAGCCTGGGAGCTC
TCTGGCTAACTAGGGAACCCACTGCTTAAGCCTCAATAAAGCTTGCCTTGAGTGCTTCAAGTAGTGTGTG
CCCGTCTGTTGTGTGACTCTGGTAACTAGAGATCCCTCAGACCCTTTTAGTCAGTGTGGAAAATCTCTAG
CAGTACGTATAGTAGTTCATGTCATCTTATTATTCAGTATTTATAACTTGCAAAGAAATGAATATCAGAG
AGTGAGAGGAACTTGTTTATTGCAGCTTATAATGGTTACAAATAAAGCAATAGCATCACAAATTTCACAA
ATAAAGCATTTTTTTCACTGCATTCTAGTTGTGGTTTGTCCAAACTCATCAATGTATCTTATCATGTCTG
GCTCTAGCTATCCCGCCCCTAACTCCGCCCATCCCGCCCCTAACTCCGCCCAGTTCCGCCCATTCTCCGC
CCCATGGCTGACTAATTTTTTTTATTTATGCAGAGGCCGAGGCCGCCTCGGCCTCTGAGCTATTCCAGAA
GTAGTGAGGAGGCTTTTTTGGAGGCCTAGGGACGTACCCAATTCGCCCTATAGTGAGTCGTATTACGCGC
GCTCACTGGCCGTCGTTTTACAACGTCGTGACTGGGAAAACCCTGGCGTTACCCAACTTAATCGCCTTGC
AGCACATCCCCCTTTCGCCAGCTGGCGTAATAGCGAAGAGGCCCGCACCGATCGCCCTTCCCAACAGTTG
CGCAGCCTGAATGGCGAATGGG
[124 nt withheld, positions 7583-7706]
C
[91 nt withheld, positions 7708-7798]
A
[49 nt withheld, positions 7800-7848]
CCTTTGACGTTGGAGTCCACGTTCTTT
[37 nt withheld, positions 7876-7912]
ACCCTATCTCGGTCTATTCTTTTGATTTATAAGGGATTTTGCCGATTTCGGCCTATTGGTTAAAAAATGA
GCTGATTTAACAAAAATTTAACGCGAATTTTAACAAAATATTAACGCTTACAATTTAGGTGGCACTTTTC
GGGGAAATGTGCGCGGAACCCCTATTTGTTTATTTTTCTAAATACATTCAAATATGTATCCGCTCATGAG
ACAATAACCCTGATAAATGCTTCAATAATATTGAAAAAGGAAGAGTATGAGTATTCAACATTTCCGTGTC
GCCCTTATTCCCTTTTTTGCGGCATTTTGCCTTCCTGTTTTTGCTCACCCAGAAACGCTGGTGAAAGTAA
AAGATGCTGAAGATCAGTTGGGTGCACGAGTGGGTTACATCGAACTGGATCTCAACAGCGGTAAGATCCT
TGAGAGTTTTCGCCCCGAAGAACGTTTTCCAATGATGAGCACTTTTAAAGTTCTGCTATGTGGCGCGGTA
TTATCCCGTATTGACGCCGGGCAAGAGCAACTCGGTCGCCGCATACACTATTCTCAGAATGACTTGGTTG
AGTACTCACCAGTCACAGAAAAGCATCTTACGGATGGCATGACAGTAAGAGAATTATGCAGTGCTGCCAT
AACCATGAGTGATAACACTGCGGCCAACTTACTTCTGACAACGATCGGAGGACCGAAGGAGCTAACCGCT
TTTTTGCACAACATGGGGGATCATGTAACTCGCCTTGATCGTTGGGAACCGGAGCTGAATGAAGCCATAC
CAAACGACGAGCGTGACACCACGATGCCTGTAGCAATGGCAACAACGTTGCGCAAACTATTAACTGGCGA
ACTACTTACTCTAGCTTCCCGGCAACAATTAATAGACTGGATGGAGGCGGATAAAGTTGCAGGACCACTT
CTGCGCTCGGCCCTTCCGGCTGGCTGGTTTATTGCTGATAAATCTGGAGCCGGTGAGCGTGGGTCTCGCG
GTATCATTGCAGCACTGGGGCCAGATGGTAAGCCCTCCCGTATCGTAGTTATCTACACGACGGGGAGTCA
GGCAACTATGGATGAACGAAATAGACAGATCGCTGAGATAGGTGCCTCACTGATTAAGCATTGGTAACTG
TCAGACCAAGTTTACTCATATATACTTTAGATTGATTTAAAACTTCATTTTTAATTTAAAAGGATCTAGG
TGAAGATCCTTTTTGATAATCTCATGACCAAAATCCCTTAACGTGAGTTTTCGTTCCACTGAGCGTCAGA
CCCCGTAGAAAAGATCAAAGGATCTTCTTGAGATCCTTTTTTTCTGCGCGTAATCTGCTGCTTGCAAACA
AAAAAACCACCGCTACCAGCGGTGGTTTGTTTGCCGGATCAAGAGCTACCAACTCTTTTTCCGAAGGTAA
CTGGCTTCAGCAGAGCGCAGATACCAAATACTGTTCTTCTAGTGTAGCCGTAGTTAGGCCACCACTTCAA
GAACTCTGTAGCACCGCCTACATACCTCGCTCTGCTAATCCTGTTACCAGTGGCTGCTGCCAGTGGCGAT
AAGTCGTGTCTTACCGGGTTGGACTCAAGACGATAGTTACCGGATAAGGCGCAGCGGTCGGGCTGAACGG
GGGGTTCGTGCACACAGCCCAGCTTGGAGCGAACGACCTACACCGAACTGAGATACCTACAGCGTGAGCT
ATGAGAAAGCGCCACGCTTCCCGAAGGGAGAAAGGCGGACAGGTATCCGGTAAGCGGCAGGGTCGGAACA
GGAGAGCGCACGAGGGAGCTTCCAGGGGGAAACGCCTGGTATCTTTATAGTCCTGTCGGGTTTCGCCACC
TCTGACTTGAGCGTCGATTTTTGTGATGCTCGTCAGGGGGGCGGAGCCTATGGAAAAACGCCAGCAACGC
GGCCTTTTTACGGTTCCTGGCCTTTTGCTGGCCTTTTGCTCACATGTTCTTTCCTGCGTTATCCCCTGAT
TCTGTGGATAACCGTATTACCGCCTTTGAGTGAGCTGATACCGCTCGCCGCAGCCGAACGACCGAGCGCA
GCGAGTCAGTGAGCGAGGAAGCGGAAGAGCGCCCAATACGCAAACCGCCTCTCCCCGCGCGTTGGCCGAT
TCATTAATGCAGCTGGCACGACAGGTTTCCCGACTGGAAAGCGGGCAGTGAGCGCAACGCAATTAATGTG
AGTTAGCTCACTCATTAGGCACCCCAGGCTTTACACTTTATGCTTCCGGCTCGTATGTTGTGTGGAATTG
TGAGCGGATAACAATTTCACACAGGAAACAGCTATGACCATGATTACGCCAAGCGCGCAATTAACCCTCA
CTAAAGGGAACAAAAGCTGGAGCTGCAAGC
