>Addgene plasmid #142685 | TFORF0765 | depositor partial sequence | sequence record 280193 | Insert
ACCGCCACCATGGACTCAGTGGTCTTTGAGGATGTGGCTGTGGACTTCACCCTGGAGGAGTGGGCTTTGC
TGGATTCTGCTCAGAGGGACCTCTACAGAGATGTGATGCTGGAGACCTTTCAGAACCTGGCCTCAGTAGA
TGATGAAACTCAATTTAAGGCCAGTGGGTCAGTTTCTCAGCAGGATATTTATGGAGAGAAAATACCCAAG
GAATCTAAAATAGCCACGTTCACCAGAAATGTTTCCTGGGCCTCTGTTTTAGGAAAAATTTGGGACAGTC
TTAGCATCGAAGATCAAACCACAAACCAGGGGAGAAATCTCAGTAGAAATCATGGGTTGGAGAGACTCTG
TGAAAGTAATGATCAATGTGGAGAAGCCCTCAGCCAGATTCCACATCTTAATCTGTACAAGAAAATTCCA
CCTGGAGTAAAACAGTATGAATACAACACGTACGGAAAAGTCTTCATGCATCGCCGCACATCCCTCAAGA
GTCCCATCACAGTTCACACTGGACACAAACCATATCAGTGCCAGGAATGTGGGCAGGCCTACAGTTGTCG
TTCACACCTAAGAATGCATGTGAGAACCCACAATGGAGAGAGACCCTATGTGTGTAAATTATGTGGGAAA
ACCTTTCCTCGTACTTCCTCCCTCAATCGGCATGTAAGGATTCACACTGCTGAGAAAACCTACGAATGTA
AGCAATGTGGGAAAGCCTTTATTGACTTCTCAAGTCTTACTAGTCATCTCAGAAGTCACACCGGAGAGAA
GCCATATAAGTGTAAGGAATGTGGGAAAGCTTTCAGTTATTCCTCAACGTTTCGAAGACACACAATAACA
CACACTGGCGAGAAGCCATATAAATGTAAGGAATGTGCGGAAGCCTTTAGTTATTCCTCAACTTTTCGAA
GACATATGATTTCACACACTGGAGAGAAGCCACATAAATGTAAAGAATGTGGGGAGGCCTTCAGTTATTC
TTCGGCTTTTCGAAGACACATGATAACACACACTGGAGAGAAACCCTACGAATGCAAACAATGTGGGAAA
ACCTTCATTTATCTCCAGTCCTTTCGAAGACATGAAAGGATTCACACTGGAGAGAAACCCTACGAATGCA
AACAGTGTGGGAAGACCTTCATTTATCCCCAGTCCTTTCGAAGACATGAAAGGACTCATGGTGGAGAGAA
ACCCTATGAATGCAACCAGTGCGGGAAAGCATTCAGTCACCCCTCCTCCTTTCGAGGACACATGAGGGTG
CACACTGGAGAGAAACCCTATGAGTGCAAGCAATGTGGGAAAACTTTCAATTGGCCCATATCTTTACGAA
AACATATGAGAACACATACTAGAGAGAAACCCTATGAATGTAAGCAGTGTGGGAAAGCCTTCAGCTTGTC
TGCTTGCTTTCGAGAACATGTGAGAATGCACCCTGAAGACAAATCCTATGAATGCAAGCTATGTGGGAAA
GCTTTCTATTGCCACATATCCTTACAAAAACATATGAGAAGACATACCGCAGAGAAACTCTATAAATGCA
AGCAGTGTGGGAAAGCTTTCAGTTGGCCTGAACTTTTGCAACAACATGTGAGAACGCACACTGTAGAGAA
GCCCTATGAATGTAAGGAATGTGGGAAGGTCTTCAAATGGCCATCATCTTTACCAATACATATGAGACTG
CACACTGGAGAGAAACCTTATCAATGTAAGCATTGTGGGAAAGCATTCAATTGTTCCTCATCCTTAAGGC
GACATGTGAGAATACACACTACAGAAAAACAGTATAAGTGTAATGTAGGACATCCTCCTGCAAATGAATT
CATGTGCAGTGCTTCAGAAAAGTCACACCAGGAGAGAGATCTGATCAAAGTTGTAAATATGGTGTTGCCT
TTATAGTAATGAACTAGTCCGTAACTTGAAAGTATTTCGATTTCTTGGCTTTATATATCTTGTGGAAAGG
ACGATTAGCTGTGTTGTTCCGTTTGCCG
