>Addgene plasmid #142685 | TFORF0765 | depositor partial sequence | sequence record 280194 | Barcode
TTAGCTGTGTTGTTCCGTTTGCCG
